>Addgene plasmid #248529 | pLenti-gRNA6-2 | addgene full sequence | sequence record 493023 | Addgene NGS Result
GGAAATCATCGTCCTTTCCTTGGCTGCTCGCCTGTGTTGCCACCTGGATTCTGCGCGGGACGTCCTTCTG
CTACGTCCCTTCGGCCCTCAATCCAGCGGACCTTCCTTCCCGCGGCCTGCTGCCGGCTCTGCGGCCTCTT
CCGCGTCTTCGCCTTCGCCCTCAGACGAGTCGGATCTCCCTTTGGGCCGCCTCCCCGCGTCGACTTTAAG
ACCAATGACTTACAAGGCAGCTGTAGATCTTAGCCACTTTTTAAAAGAAAAGGGGGGACTGGAAGGGCTA
ATTCACTCCCAACGAAGACAAGATCTGCTTTTTGCTTGTACTGGGTCTCTCTGGTTAGACCAGATCTGAG
CCTGGGAGCTCTCTGGCTAACTAGGGAACCCACTGCTTAAGCCTCAATAAAGCTTGCCTTGAGTGCTTCA
AGTAGTGTGTGCCCGTCTGTTGTGTGACTCTGGTAACTAGAGATCCCTCAGACCCTTTTAGTCAGTGTGG
AAAATCTCTAGCAGTACGTATAGTAGTTCATGTCATCTTATTATTCAGTATTTATAACTTGCAAAGAAAT
GAATATCAGAGAGTGAGAGGAACTTGTTTATTGCAGCTTATAATGGTTACAAATAAAGCAATAGCATCAC
AAATTTCACAAATAAAGCATTTTTTTCACTGCATTCTAGTTGTGGTTTGTCCAAACTCATCAATGTATCT
TATCATGTCTGGCTCTAGCTATCCCGCCCCTAACTCCGCCCATCCCGCCCCTAACTCCGCCCAGTTCCGC
CCATTCTCCGCCCCATGGCTGACTAATTTTTTTTATTTATGCAGAGGCCGAGGCCGCCTCGGCCTCTGAG
CTATTCCAGAAGTAGTGAGGAGGCTTTTTTGGAGGCCTAGGGACGTACCCAATTCGCCCTATAGTGAGTC
GTATTACGCGCGCTCACTGGCCGTCGTTTTACAACGTCGTGACTGGGAAAACCCTGGCGTTACCCAACTT
AATCGCCTTGCAGCACATCCCCCTTTCGCCAGCTGGCGTAATAGCGAAGAGGCCCGCACCGATCGCCCTT
CCCAACAGTTGCGCAGCCTGAATGGCGAATGGG
[124 nt withheld, positions 1084-1207]
C
[91 nt withheld, positions 1209-1299]
A
[49 nt withheld, positions 1301-1349]
CCTTTGACGTTGGAGTCCACGTTCTTT
[37 nt withheld, positions 1377-1413]
ACCCTATCTCGGTCTATTCTTTTGATTTATAAGGGATTTTGCCGATTTCGGCCTATTGGTTAAAAAATGA
GCTGATTTAACAAAAATTTAACGCGAATTTTAACAAAATATTAACGCTTACAATTTAGGTGGCACTTTTC
GGGGAAATGTGCGCGGAACCCCTATTTGTTTATTTTTCTAAATACATTCAAATATGTATCCGCTCATGAG
ACAATAACCCTGATAAATGCTTCAATAATATTGAAAAAGGAAGAGTATGAGTATTCAACATTTCCGTGTC
GCCCTTATTCCCTTTTTTGCGGCATTTTGCCTTCCTGTTTTTGCTCACCCAGAAACGCTGGTGAAAGTAA
AAGATGCTGAAGATCAGTTGGGTGCACGAGTGGGTTACATCGAACTGGATCTCAACAGCGGTAAGATCCT
TGAGAGTTTTCGCCCCGAAGAACGTTTTCCAATGATGAGCACTTTTAAAGTTCTGCTATGTGGCGCGGTA
TTATCCCGTATTGACGCCGGGCAAGAGCAACTCGGTCGCCGCATACACTATTCTCAGAATGACTTGGTTG
AGTACTCACCAGTCACAGAAAAGCATCTTACGGATGGCATGACAGTAAGAGAATTATGCAGTGCTGCCAT
AACCATGAGTGATAACACTGCGGCCAACTTACTTCTGACAACGATCGGAGGACCGAAGGAGCTAACCGCT
TTTTTGCACAACATGGGGGATCATGTAACTCGCCTTGATCGTTGGGAACCGGAGCTGAATGAAGCCATAC
CAAACGACGAGCGTGACACCACGATGCCTGTAGCAATGGCAACAACGTTGCGCAAACTATTAACTGGCGA
ACTACTTACTCTAGCTTCCCGGCAACAATTAATAGACTGGATGGAGGCGGATAAAGTTGCAGGACCACTT
CTGCGCTCGGCCCTTCCGGCTGGCTGGTTTATTGCTGATAAATCTGGAGCCGGTGAGCGTGGGTCTCGCG
GTATCATTGCAGCACTGGGGCCAGATGGTAAGCCCTCCCGTATCGTAGTTATCTACACGACGGGGAGTCA
GGCAACTATGGATGAACGAAATAGACAGATCGCTGAGATAGGTGCCTCACTGATTAAGCATTGGTAACTG
TCAGACCAAGTTTACTCATATATACTTTAGATTGATTTAAAACTTCATTTTTAATTTAAAAGGATCTAGG
TGAAGATCCTTTTTGATAATCTCATGACCAAAATCCCTTAACGTGAGTTTTCGTTCCACTGAGCGTCAGA
CCCCGTAGAAAAGATCAAAGGATCTTCTTGAGATCCTTTTTTTCTGCGCGTAATCTGCTGCTTGCAAACA
AAAAAACCACCGCTACCAGCGGTGGTTTGTTTGCCGGATCAAGAGCTACCAACTCTTTTTCCGAAGGTAA
CTGGCTTCAGCAGAGCGCAGATACCAAATACTGTTCTTCTAGTGTAGCCGTAGTTAGGCCACCACTTCAA
GAACTCTGTAGCACCGCCTACATACCTCGCTCTGCTAATCCTGTTACCAGTGGCTGCTGCCAGTGGCGAT
AAGTCGTGTCTTACCGGGTTGGACTCAAGACGATAGTTACCGGATAAGGCGCAGCGGTCGGGCTGAACGG
GGGGTTCGTGCACACAGCCCAGCTTGGAGCGAACGACCTACACCGAACTGAGATACCTACAGCGTGAGCT
ATGAGAAAGCGCCACGCTTCCCGAAGGGAGAAAGGCGGACAGGTATCCGGTAAGCGGCAGGGTCGGAACA
GGAGAGCGCACGAGGGAGCTTCCAGGGGGAAACGCCTGGTATCTTTATAGTCCTGTCGGGTTTCGCCACC
TCTGACTTGAGCGTCGATTTTTGTGATGCTCGTCAGGGGGGCGGAGCCTATGGAAAAACGCCAGCAACGC
GGCCTTTTTACGGTTCCTGGCCTTTTGCTGGCCTTTTGCTCACATGTTCTTTCCTGCGTTATCCCCTGAT
TCTGTGGATAACCGTATTACCGCCTTTGAGTGAGCTGATACCGCTCGCCGCAGCCGAACGACCGAGCGCA
GCGAGTCAGTGAGCGAGGAAGCGGAAGAGCGCCCAATACGCAAACCGCCTCTCCCCGCGCGTTGGCCGAT
TCATTAATGCAGCTGGCACGACAGGTTTCCCGACTGGAAAGCGGGCAGTGAGCGCAACGCAATTAATGTG
AGTTAGCTCACTCATTAGGCACCCCAGGCTTTACACTTTATGCTTCCGGCTCGTATGTTGTGTGGAATTG
TGAGCGGATAACAATTTCACACAGGAAACAGCTATGACCATGATTACGCCAAGCGCGCAATTAACCCTCA
CTAAAGGGAACAAAAGCTGGAGCTGCAAGCTTAATGTAGTCTTATGCAATACTCTTGTAGTCTTGCAACA
TGGTAACGATGAGTTAGCAACATGCCTTACAAGGAGAGAAAAAGCACCGTGCATGCCGATTGGTGGAAGT
AAGGTGGTACGATCGTGCCTTATTAGGAAGGCAACAGACGGGTCTGACATGGATTGGACGAACCACTGAA
TTGCCGCATTGCAGAGATATTGTATTTAAGTGCCTAGCTCGATACATAAACGGGTCTCTCTGGTTAGACC
AGATCTGAGCCTGGGAGCTCTCTGGCTAACTAGGGAACCCACTGCTTAAGCCTCAATAAAGCTTGCCTTG
AGTGCTTCAAGTAGTGTGTGCCCGTCTGTTGTGTGACTCTGGTAACTAGAGATCCCTCAGACCCTTTTAG
TCAGTGTGGAAAATCTCTAGCAGTGGCGCCCGAACAGGGACTTGAAAGCGAAAGGGAAACCAGAGGAGCT
CTCTCGACGCAGGACTCGGCTTGCTGAAGCGCGCACGGCAAGAGGCGAGGGGCGGCGACTGGTGAGTACG
CCAAAAATTTTGACTAGCGGAGGCTAGAAGGAGAGAGATGGGTGCGAGAGCGTCAGTATTAAGCGGGGGA
GAATTAGATCGCGATGGGAAAAAATTCGGTTAAGGCCAGGGGGAAAGAAAAAATATAAATTAAAACATAT
AGTATGGGCAAGCAGGGAGCTAGAACGATTCGCAGTTAATCCTGGCCTGTTAGAAACATCAGAAGGCTGT
AGACAAATACTGGGACAGCTACAACCATCCCTTCAGACAGGATCAGAAGAACTTAGATCATTATATAATA
CAGTAGCAACCCTCTATTGTGTGCATCAAAGGATAGAGATAAAAGACACCAAGGAAGCTTTAGACAAGAT
AGAGGAAGAGCAAAACAAAAGTAAGACCACCGCACAGCAAGCGGCCGCTGATCTTCAGACCTGGAGGAGG
AGATATGAGGGACAATTGGAGAAGTGAATTATATAAATATAAAGTAGTAAAAATTGAACCATTAGGAGTA
GCACCCACCAAGGCAAAGAGAAGAGTGGTGCAGAGAGAAAAAAGAGCAGTGGGAATAGGAGCTTTGTTCC
TTGGGTTCTTGGGAGCAGCAGGAAGCACTATGGGCGCAGCGTCAATGACGCTGACGGTACAGGCCAGACA
ATTATTGTCTGGTATAGTGCAGCAGCAGAACAATTTGCTGAGGGCTATTGAGGCGCAACAGCATCTGTTG
CAACTCACAGTCTGGGGCATCAAGCAGCTCCAGGCAAGAATCCTGGCTGTGGAAAGATACCTAAAGGATC
AACAGCTCCTGGGGATTTGGGGTTGCTCTGGAAAACTCATTTGCACCACTGCTGTGCCTTGGAATGCTAG
TTGGAGTAATAAATCTCTGGAACAGATTTGGAATCACACGACCTGGATGGAGTGGGACAGAGAAATTAAC
AATTACACAAGCTTAATACACTCCTTAATTGAAGAATCGCAAAACCAGCAAGAAAAGAATGAACAAGAAT
TATTGGAATTAGATAAATGGGCAAGTTTGTGGAATTGGTTTAACATAACAAATTGGCTGTGGTATATAAA
ATTATTCATAATGATAGTAGGAGGCTTGGTAGGTTTAAGAATAGTTTTTGCTGTACTTTCTATAGTGAAT
AGAGTTAGGCAGGGATATTCACCATTATCGTTTCAGACCCACCTCCCAACCCCGAGGGGACCCAGAGAGG
GCCTATTTCCCATGATTCCTTCATATTTGCATATACGATACAAGGCTGTTAGAGAGATAATTAGAATTAA
TTTGACTGTAAACACAAAGATATTAGTACAAAATACGTGACGTAGAAAGTAATAATTTCTTGGGTAGTTT
GCAGTTTTAAAATTATGTTTTAAAATGGACTATCATATGCTTACCGTAACTTGAAAGTATTTCGATTTCT
TGGCTTTATATATCTTGTGGAAAGGACGAAACACCGATGGCTGCATTCCACACACAGTTTAAGAGCTATG
CTGGAAACAGCATAGCAAGTTTAAATAAGGCTAGTCCGTTATCAACTTGAAAAAGTGGCACCGAGTCGGT
GCTTTTTTAAGCTTGGCGTAACTAGATCTTGAGACAAATGGCAGTATTCATCCACAATTTTAAAAGAAAA
GGGGGGATTGGGGGGTACAGTGCAGGGGAAAGAATAGTAGACATAATAGCAACAGACATACAAACTAAAG
AATTACAAAAACAAATTACAAAAATTCAAAATTTTCGGGTTTATTACAGGGACAGCAGAGATCCACTTTG
GCGCCGGCTCGAGGGGGCCCGGGTGCAAAGATGGATAAAGTTTTAAACAGAGAGGAATCTTTGCAGCTAA
TGGACCTTCTAGGTCTTGAAAGGAGTGGGAATTGGCTCCGGTGCCCGTCAGTGGGCAGAGCGCACATCGC
CCACAGTCCCCGAGAAGTTGGGGGGAGGGGTCGGCAATTGATCCGGTGCCTAGAGAAGGTGGCGCGGGGT
AAACTGGGAAAGTGATGTCGTGTACTGGCTCCGCCTTTTTCCCGAGGGTGGGGGAGAACCGTATATAAGT
GCAGTAGTCGCCGTGAACGTTCTTTTTCGCAACGGGTTTGCCGCCAGAACACAGGTAAGTGCCGTGTGTG
GTTCCCGCGGGCCTGGCCTCTTTACGGGTTATGGCCCTTGCGTGCCTTGAATTACTTCCACCTGGCTGCA
GTACGTGATTCTTGATCCCGAGCTTCGGGTTGGAAGTGGGTGGGAGAGTTCGAGGCCTTGCGCTTAAGGA
GCCCCTTCGCCTCGTGCTTGAGTTGAGGCCTGGCCTGGGCGCTGGGGCCGCCGCGTGCGAATCTGGTGGC
ACCTTCGCGCCTGTCTCGCTGCTTTCGATAAGTCTCTAGCCATTTAAAATTTTTGATGACCTGCTGCGAC
GCTTTTTTTCTGGCAAGATAGTCTTGTAAATGCGGGCCAAGATCTGCACACTGGTATTTCGGTTTTTGGG
GCCGCGGGCGGCGACGGGGCCCGTGCGTCCCAGCGCACATGTTCGGCGAGGCGGGGCCTGCGAGCGCGGC
CACCGAGAATCGGACGGGGGTAGTCTCAAGCTGGCCGGCCTGCTCTGGTGCCTGGCCTCGCGCCGCCGTG
TATCGCCCCGCCCTGGGCGGCAAGGCTGGCCCGGTCGGCACCAGTTGCGTGAGCGGAAAGATGGCCGCTT
CCCGGCCCTGCTGCAGGGAGCTCAAAATGGAGGACGCGGCGCTCGGGAGAGCGGGCGGGTGAGTCACCCA
CACAAAGGAAAAGGGCCTTTCCGTCCTCAGCCGTCGCTTCATGTGACTCCACGGAGTACCGGGCGCCGTC
CAGGCACCTCGATTAGTTCTCGAGCTTTTGGAGTACGTCGTCTTTAGGTTGGGGGGAGGGGTTTTATGCG
ATGGAGTTTCCCCACACTGAGTGGGTGGAGACTGAAGTTAGGCCAGCTTGGCACTTGATGTAATTCTCCT
TGGAATTTGCCCTTTTTGAGTTTGGATCTTGGTTCATTCTCAAGCCTCAGACAGTGGTTCAAAGTTTTTT
TCTTCCATTTCAGGTGTCGTGACGTACGGCCACCATGACCGAGTACAAGCCCACGGTGCGCCTCGCCACC
CGCGACGACGTCCCCAGGGCCGTACGCACCCTCGCCGCCGCGTTCGCCGACTACCCCGCCACGCGCCACA
CCGTCGATCCGGACCGCCACATCGAGCGGGTCACCGAGCTGCAAGAACTCTTCCTCACGCGCGTCGGGCT
CGACATCGGCAAGGTGTGGGTCGCGGACGACGGCGCCGCCGTGGCGGTCTGGACCACGCCGGAGAGCGTC
GAAGCGGGGGCGGTGTTCGCCGAGATCGGCCCGCGCATGGCCGAGTTGAGCGGTTCCCGGCTGGCCGCGC
AGCAACAGATGGAAGGCCTCCTGGCGCCGCACCGGCCCAAGGAGCCCGCGTGGTTCCTGGCCACCGTCGG
AGTCTCGCCCGACCACCAGGGCAAGGGTCTGGGCAGCGCCGTCGTGCTCCCCGGAGTGGAGGCGGCCGAG
CGCGCCGGGGTGCCCGCCTTCCTGGAGACCTCCGCGCCCCGCAACCTCCCCTTCTACGAGCGGCTCGGCT
TCACCGTCACCGCCGACGTCGAGGTGCCCGAAGGACCGCGCACCTGGTGCATGACCCGCAAGCCCGGTGC
CTGAACGCGTTAAGTCGACAATCAACCTCTGGATTACAAAATTTGTGAAAGATTGACTGGTATTCTTAAC
TATGTTGCTCCTTTTACGCTATGTGGATACGCTGCTTTAATGCCTTTGTATCATGCTATTGCTTCCCGTA
TGGCTTTCATTTTCTCCTCCTTGTATAAATCCTGGTTGCTGTCTCTTTATGAGGAGTTGTGGCCCGTTGT
CAGGCAACGTGGCGTGGTGTGCACTGTGTTTGCTGACGCAACCCCCACTGGTTGGGGCATTGCCACCACC
TGTCAGCTCCTTTCCGGGACTTTCGCTTTCCCCCTCCCTATTGCCACGGCGGAACTCATCGCCGCCTGCC
TTGCCCGCTGCTGGACAGGGGCTCGGCTGTTGGGCACTGACAATTCCGTGGTGTTGTCGG
Features (pLannotate 1.2.2; 29 found; start..end, strand, type, name):
    249..268     +  misc_feature   cPPT/CTS (fragment): central polypurine tract and central termination sequence of HIV-1
    270..503     +  LTR            3' LTR (ΔU3): self-inactivating 3' long terminal repeat (LTR) from HIV-1
    581..702     +  polyA_signal   SV40 poly(A) signal: SV40 polyadenylation signal
    742..877     +  rep_origin     SV40 ori: SV40 origin of replication
    898..916     -  promoter       T7 promoter: promoter for bacteriophage T7 RNA polymerase
    924..1079    +  CDS            lacZα (fragment): LacZα fragment of β-galactosidase; lacZ fragment
   1084..1512    +  rep_origin     f1 ori (sequence partly withheld): f1 bacteriophage origin of replication; arrow indicates direction of (+) strand synthesis
   1565..1669    +  promoter       AmpR promoter: bla
   1670..2530    +  CDS            AmpR: β-lactamase; bla; confers resistance to ampicillin, carbenicillin, and related antibiotics
   2701..3289    +  rep_origin     ori: high-copy-number ColE1/pMB1/pBR322/pUC origin of replication
   3472..3564    +  CDS            lacI (fragment): lac repressor; lacI; The lac repressor binds to the lac operator to inhibit transcription in E. coli. This inhibition can be relieved by adding lactose or isopropyl-β-D-thiogalactopyranoside (IPTG).
   3577..3598    +  protein_bind   CAP binding site: CAP binding activates transcription in the presence of cAMP. E. coli catabolite activator protein
   3613..3643    +  promoter       lac promoter: promoter for the E. coli lac operon
   3651..3667    +  protein_bind   lac operator: The lac repressor binds to the lac operator to inhibit transcription in E. coli. This inhibition can be relieved by adding lactose or isopropyl-β-D-thiogalactopyranoside (IPTG). lac repressor encoded by lacI
   3712..3730    +  promoter       T3 promoter: promoter for bacteriophage T3 RNA polymerase
   3758..3984    +  promoter       RSV promoter: Rous sarcoma virus enhancer/promoter
   3985..4165    +  LTR            5' LTR (truncated): truncated 5' long terminal repeat (LTR) from HIV-1
   4212..4337    +  misc_feature   HIV-1 Ψ: packaging signal of human immunodeficiency virus type 1
   4321..4684    +  CDS            HIV-1 gag (fragment): gag protein from human immunodeficiency virus 1; gag
   4830..5063    +  misc_feature   RRE: The Rev response element (RRE) of HIV-1 allows for Rev-dependent mRNA export from the nucleus to the cytoplasm.
   5440..5466    +  CDS            Rev (fragment): human immunodeficiency virus 1 (HIV-1) Rev protein; rev; enhances nuclear export of unspliced and incompletely spliced viral mRNAs
   5470..5710    +  promoter       U6 promoter: RNA polymerase III promoter for human U6 snRNA
   5758..5825    +  misc_RNA       tracrRNA (fragment): trans-activating CRISPR RNA for the Streptococcus pyogenes CRISPR/Cas9 system
   5881..5998    +  misc_feature   cPPT/CTS: central polypurine tract and central termination sequence of HIV-1
   6064..6130    +  CDS            small t antigen (fragment): SV40 (simian virus 40) small t antigen
   6156..6367    +  promoter       EF-1α core promoter: core promoter for human elongation factor EF-1α
   6368..7306    +  intron         EF-1α intron A: intron upstream of the start codon of human EF-1α
   7328..7927    +  CDS            PuroR (fragment): puromycin N-acetyltransferase; pac from Streptomyces; confers resistance to puromycin
   7943..198     +  misc_feature   WPRE (across the origin): woodchuck hepatitis virus posttranscriptional regulatory element
