[The description below was written by a language model from this plasmid's Addgene catalogue record and pLannotate feature annotations shown in this document.]
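Description:
pLenti-gRNA6-2 is a lentiviral single-guide RNA expression plasmid built on the pLentiGuide-Puro-FE backbone, deposited as part of the KaryoCreate toolkit, a CRISPR-based approach for studying chromosome-specific aneuploidy by targeting human centromeres. It is propagated in E. coli through a high-copy ColE1/pUC-type origin with ampicillin selection (AmpR under its own bla promoter). An f1 origin and remnants of lac cloning-vector sequences, along with T7 and T3 promoters, are also present in the bacterial portion. The record lists a recombination-deficient strain for growth, which is common for plasmids carrying repeated LTR sequences.

The viral cassette follows a third-generation, self-inactivating design. An RSV promoter drives a truncated HIV-1 5' LTR, followed by the Ψ packaging signal with a partial gag sequence, the Rev response element, a cPPT/CTS, and a ΔU3 3' LTR, so the genome can be packaged when helper functions are supplied in trans and integrates without active LTR promoter function. Within this frame, a human U6 RNA polymerase III promoter transcribes the gRNA6-2 spacer, which targets human sequence and is fused to a Streptococcus pyogenes Cas9 guide scaffold. The scaffold is annotated only as a partial tracrRNA match, which may reflect a modified scaffold as the "FE" backbone name hints, though the record does not say so. Downstream, an EF-1α core promoter with its intron A drives puromycin N-acetyltransferase for selection of transduced mammalian cells, and a WPRE enhances transcript expression. No Cas9 is encoded, so the guide must be paired with a separately delivered Cas9-derived protein. The guide name suggests a chromosome 6 centromeric target, but this is not explicitly recorded.
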