Addgene plasmid #248529: pLenti-gRNA6-2
Purpose: A CRISPR-based technology to study chromosome-specific aneuploidy by targeting human centromeres
Depositing lab: Teresa Davoli. Depositing organization: NYU Grossman School of Medicine. Publication: KaryoCreate: A CRISPR-based technology to study chromosome-specific aneuploidy by targeting human centromeres. Bosco N, Goldberg A, Zhao X, Mays JC, Cheng P, Johnson AF, Bianchi JJ, Toscani C, Di Tommaso E, Katsnelson L, Annuar D, Mei S, Faitelson RE, Pesselev IY, Mohamed KS, Mermerian A, Camacho-Hernandez EM, Gionco CA, Manikas J, Tseng YS, Sun Z, Fani S, Keegan S, Lippman SM, Fenyo D, Giunta S, Santaguida S, Davoli T. Cell. 2023 Apr 27;186(9):1985-2001.e19. doi: 10.1016/j.cell.2023.03.029. Epub 2023 Apr 18. PubMed 37075754.
Backbone
  Vector backbone: pLentiGuide-Puro-FE
  Vector type: Mammalian Expression, CRISPR
Growth in bacteria
  Bacterial resistance: Ampicillin, 100 μg/mL
  Growth temperature: 30°C
  Growth strain: NEB Stable
  Copy number: High Copy
Gene/Insert
  Gene/Insert name: gRNA6-2
  gRNA/shRNA sequence: ATGGCTGCATTCCACACACA
  Species: H. sapiens (human)
  Promoter: U6
  Cloning method: Gibson Cloning
Terms and licenses: Academic/Nonprofit Terms; Industry Terms: Not Available to Industry
How to cite: pLenti-gRNA6-2 was a gift from Teresa Davoli (Addgene plasmid # 248529 ; http://n2t.net/addgene:248529 ; RRID:Addgene_248529)
